>Addgene plasmid #147736 | pAc5.1B-EGFP-MBP_V | addgene full sequence | sequence record 498769 | Addgene NGS Result
CTTCAAGAATTAATTCTATATTCTAAAAACACAAATGATACTTCTAAAAAAAAATCATGAATGGCATCAA
CTCTGAATCAAATCTTTGCAGATGCACCTACTTCTCATTTCCACTGTCACATCATTTTTCCAGATCTCGC
TGCCTGTTATGTGGCCCACAAACCAAGACACGTTTTATGGCCATTAAAGCTGGCTGATCGTCGCCAAACA
CCAAATACATAATGAATATGTACACATTCGAGAAAGAAGCGATCAAAGAAGCGTCTTCGGGCGGAGTAGG
AGAATGCGGAGGAGAAGGAGAACGAGCTGATCTAGTATCTCTCCACAATCCAATGCCAACTGACCAACTG
GCCATATTCGGAGCAATTTGAAGCCAATTTCCATCGCCTGGCGATCGCTCCATTCTTGGCTATATGTTTT
TCACCGTTACCCGGGGCCATTTTCAAAGACTCGTCGGCAAGATAAGATTGTGTCACTCGCTGTCTCTCTT
CATTTGTCGAAGAATGCTGAGGAATTTCGCGATGACGTCGGCGAGTATTTTGAAGAATGAGAATAATTTG
TATTTATACGAAAATCAGTTAGTGGAATTTTCTACAAAAACATGTTATCTATAGATAATTTTGTTGCAAA
ATATGTTGACTATGACAAAGATTGTATGTATATACCTTTAATGTATTCTCATTTTCTTATGTATTTATAA
TGGCAATGATGATACTGATGATATTTTAAGATGATGCCAGACCAAAAGGCTTGAATTTCTGCGTCTTTTG
CCGAACGCAGTGCATGTGCAATTGTTGTTTTTTGGAATATTCAATTTTCGGACTGTCCGCTTTGATTTCA
GTTTCTTGGCTTATTCAAAAAGCAAAGTAAAGCCAAAAAAGCGAGATGGCAATACCAAATGCGGCAAAAC
GGTAGTGGAAGGAAAGGGGTGCGGGGCAGCGGAAGGAAGGGTGGGGCGGGGCGTGGCGGGGTCTGTGGCT
GGGCGCGACGTCACCGACGTTGGAGCCACTCCTTTGACCATGTGTGCGTGTGTGTATTATTCGTGTCTCG
CCACTCGCCGGTTGTTTTTTTCTTTTTATGCTGCGCTCTCTCTAGCGCCATCTCGCTTACGCATGCTCAA
CGCACCGCATGTTGCCGTTTCCTTTTATGCGTCATTTTGGCTCGAAATAGGCAATTATTTAAACAAAGAT
TAGTCAACGAAAACGCTAAAATAAATAAGTCTACAATATGGTTACTTATTGCCATGTGTGTGCAGCCAAC
GATAGCAACAAAAGCAACAACACAGGTGGCTTTCCCTCTTTCACTTTTTGTTTGCAAGCCGCGTGCGAGC
AAGACGGCACGACCGGCAAACGCAATTACGCTGACAAAGAGCAGACGAAGTTTTGGCGAAAAACATCAAG
GCGCCTGATACGAATGCATTTGCAATAACAATTGCGATATTTAATATTGTTTATGAAGCTGTTTGACTTC
AAAACACACAAAAAAAAAAATAAAACAAATTATTTGAAAGAGAATTAGGAATCGGACGCTTATCGTTAGG
GTAACAACAAGAAATGCTTACTGAGTCACAGCCTCTGGAAAACTGCCGCAAGCCAGAGAGAGAGAGAAAA
AGAGGGAGAGCAGCTTAGACCGCATGTGCTTGTGTGTGAGGCGTCTCTCTCTTCGTCTCTGTTGCGCAAA
CGCATAGACTGCACTGAAAAAATCGATTACCTATTTTTTATGAATGAATATTTGCACTATTACTATTCAA
AACTATTAAGATAGCAATCACATTCAATAGCCAAATACTATACCACCTGAGCGATGCAACGAAATGATCA
ATTTGAGCAAAAATGCTGCATATTTAGGACGGCATCATTATAGAAATGCTTCTTGCTGTGTACTTTTCTC
TCGTCTGGCAGCTGTTTCGCCGTTATTGTTAAAACCGGCTTAAGTTAGGTGTGTTTTCTACGACTAGTGA
ATGCCCTACTAGAAGATGTGTGTTGCACAAAATGTCCCTGGAATAACCAATTTGAAGTGCAGATAGCAGT
AAACGTAAGCTAATATGAATATTATTTAACTGTAATGTTTTAATATCGCTGGACATTACTAATAAACCCA
CTATAAACACATGTACATATGTATGTTTTGGCATACAATGAGTAGTTGGGGAAAAAATGTGTAAAAGCAC
CGTGACCATCACAGCATAAAGATAACCAGCTGAAGTATCGAATATGAGTAACCCCCAAATTGAATCACAT
GCCGCAACTGATAGGACCCATGGAAGTACACTCTTCATGGCGATATACAAGACACACACAAGCACGAACA
CCCAGTTGCGGAGGAAATTCTCCGTAAATGAAAACCCAATCGGCGAACAATTCATACCCATATATGGTAA
AAGTTTTGAACGCGACTTGAGAGCGGAGAGCATTGCGGCTGATAAGGTTTTAGCGCTAAGCGGGCTTTAT
AAAACGGGCTGCGGGACCAGTTTTCATATCACTACCGTTTGAGTTCTTGTGCTGTGTGGATACTCCTCCC
GACACAAAGCCGCTCCATCAGCCAGCAGTCGTCTAATCCAGAGACCCCGGATCGGGGTACCATCATGGTG
AGCAAGGGCGAGGAGCTGTTCACCGGGGTGGTGCCCATCCTGGTCGAGCTGGACGGCGACGTAAACGGCC
ACAAGTTCAGCGTGTCCGGCGAGGGCGAGGGCGATGCCACCTACGGCAAGCTGACCCTGAAGTTCATCTG
CACCACCGGCAAGCTGCCCGTGCCCTGGCCCACCCTCGTGACCACCCTGACCTACGGCGTGCAGTGCTTC
AGCCGCTACCCCGACCACATGAAGCAGCACGACTTCTTCAAGTCCGCCATGCCCGAAGGCTACGTCCAGG
AGCGCACCATCTTCTTCAAGGACGACGGCAACTACAAGACCCGCGCCGAGGTGAAGTTCGAGGGCGACAC
CCTGGTGAACCGCATCGAGCTGAAGGGCATCGACTTCAAGGAGGACGGCAACATCCTGGGGCACAAGCTG
GAGTACAACTACAACAGCCACAACGTCTATATCATGGCCGACAAGCAGAAGAACGGCATCAAGGTGAACT
TCAAGATCCGCCACAACATCGAGGACGGCAGCGTGCAGCTCGCCGACCACTACCAGCAGAACACCCCCAT
CGGCGACGGCCCCGTGCTGCTGCCCGACAACCACTACCTGAGCACCCAGTCCGCCCTGAGCAAAGACCCC
AACGAGAAGCGCGATCACATGGTCCTGCTGGAGTTCGTGACCGCCGCCGGGATCACTCTCGGCATGGACG
AGCTGTACAAGCCAAGCTTCATGAAAATCGAAGAAGGTAAACTGGTAATCTGGATTAACGGCGATAAAGG
CTATAACGGTCTCGCTGAAGTCGGTAAGAAATTCGAGAAAGATACCGGAATTAAAGTCACCGTTGAGCAT
CCGGATAAACTGGAAGAGAAATTCCCGCAGGTTGCGGCAACTGGCGATGGCCCTGACATTATCTTCTGGG
CACACGACCGCTTTGGTGGCTACGCTCAATCTGGCCTGTTGGCTGAAATCACCCCGGACAAAGCGTTCCA
GGACAAGCTGTATCCGTTTACCTGGGATGCCGTACGTTACAACGGCAAGCTGATTGCTTACCCGATCGCT
GTTGAAGCGTTATCGCTGATTTATAACAAAGATCTGCTGCCGAACCCGCCAAAAACCTGGGAAGAGATCC
CGGCGCTGGATAAAGAACTGAAAGCGAAAGGTAAGAGCGCGCTGATGTTCAACCTGCAAGAACCGTACTT
CACCTGGCCGCTGATTGCTGCTGACGGGGGTTATGCGTTCAAGTATGAAAACGGCAAGTACGACATTAAA
GACGTGGGCGTGGATAACGCTGGCGCGAAAGCGGGTCTGACCTTCCTGGTTGACCTGATTAAAAACAAAC
ACATGAATGCAGACACCGATTACTCCATCGCAGAAGCTGCCTTTAATAAAGGCGAAACAGCGATGACCAT
CAACGGCCCGTGGGCATGGTCCAACATCGACACCAGCAAAGTGAATTATGGTGTAACGGTACTGCCGACC
TTCAAGGGTCAACCATCCAAACCGTTCGTTGGCGTGCTGAGCGCAGGTATTAACGCCGCCAGTCCGAACA
AAGAGCTGGCGAAAGAGTTCCTCGAAAACTATCTGCTGACTGATGAAGGTCTGGAAGCGGTTAATAAAGA
CAAACCGCTGGGTGCCGTAGCGCTGAAGTCTTACGAGGAAGAGTTGGCGAAAGATCCACGTATTGCCGCC
ACCATGGAAAACGCCCAGAAAGGTGAAATCATGCCGAACATCCCGCAGATGTCCGCTTTCTGGTATGCCG
TGCGTACTGCGGTGATCAACGCCGCCAGCGGTCGTCAGACTGTCGATGAAGCCCTGAAAGACTAGGCGGC
CGCTCGAGTCTAGAGGGCCCGCGGTTCGAAGGTAAGCCTATCCCTAACCCTCTCCTCGGTCTCGATTCTA
CGCGTACCGGTCATCATCACCATCACCATTGAGTTTAAACCCGCTGATCAGCCTCGACTGTGCCTTCTAA
GGCCTGAGCTCGCTGATCAGCCTCGATCGAGGATCCAGACATGATAAGATACATTGATGAGTTTGGACAA
ACCACAACTAGAATGCAGTGAAAAAAATGCTTTATTTGTGAAATTTGTGATGCTATTGCTTTATTTGTAA
CCATTATAAGCTGCAATAAACAAGTTAACAACAACAATTGCATTCATTTTATGTTTCAGGTTCAGGGGGA
GGTGTGGGAGGTTTTTTAAAGCAAGTAAAACCTCTACAAATGTGGTATGGCTGATTATGATCAGTCGACC
GATGCCCTTGAGAGCCTTCAACCCAGTCAGCTCCTTCCGGTGGGCGCGGGGCATGACTATCGTCGCCGCA
CTTATGACTGTCTTCTTTATCATGCAACTCGTAGGACAGGTGCCGGCAGCGCTCTGGGTCATTTTCGGCG
AGGACCGCTTTCGCTGGAGCGCGACGATGATCGGCCTGTCGCTTGCGGTATTCGGAATCTTGCACGCCCT
CGCTCAAGCCTTCGTCACTGGTCCCGCCACCAAACGTTTCGGCGAGAAGCAGGCCATTATCGCCGGCATG
GCGGCCGACGCGCTGGGCTACGTCTTGCTGGCGTTCGCGACGCGAGGCTGGATGGCCTTCCCCATTATGA
TTCTTCTCGCTTCCGGCGGCATCGGGATGCCCGCGTTGCAGGCCATGCTGTCCAGGCAGGTAGATGACGA
CCATCAGGGACAGCTTCAAGGCCAGCAAAAGGCCAGGAACCGTAAAAAGGCCGCGTTGCTGGCGTTTTTC
CATAGGCTCCGCCCCCCTGACGAGCATCACAAAAATCGACGCTCAAGTCAGAGGTGGCGAAACCCGACAG
GACTATAAAGATACCAGGCGTTTCCCCCTGGAAGCTCCCTCGTGCGCTCTCCTGTTCCGACCCTGCCGCT
TACCGGATACCTGTCCGCCTTTCTCCCTTCGGGAAGCGTGGCGCTTTCTCATAGCTCACGCTGTAGGTAT
CTCAGTTCGGTGTAGGTCGTTCGCTCCAAGCTGGGCTGTGTGCACGAACCCCCCGTTCAGCCCGACCGCT
GCGCCTTATCCGGTAACTATCGTCTTGAGTCCAACCCGGTAAGACACGACTTATCGCCACTGGCAGCAGC
CACTGGTAACAGGATTAGCAGAGCGAGGTATGTAGGCGGTGCTACAGAGTTCTTGAAGTGGTGGCCTAAC
TACGGCTACACTAGAAGGACAGTATTTGGTATCTGCGCTCTGCTGAAGCCAGTTACCTTCGGAAAAAGAG
TTGGTAGCTCTTGATCCGGCAAACAAACCACCGCTGGTAGCGGTGGTTTTTTTGTTTGCAAGCAGCAGAT
TACGCGCAGAAAAAAAGGATCTCAAGAAGATCCTTTGATCTTTTCTACGGGGTCTGACGCTCAGTGGAAC
GAAAACTCACGTTAAGGGATTTTGGTCATGAGATTATCAAAAAGGATCTTCACCTAGATCCTTTTAAATT
AAAAATGAAGTTTTAAATCAATCTAAAGTATATATGAGTAAACTTGGTCTGACAGTTACCAATGCTTAAT
CAGTGAGGCACCTATCTCAGCGATCTGTCTATTTCGTTCATCCATAGTTGCCTGACTCCCCGTCGTGTAG
ATAACTACGATACGGGAGGGCTTACCATCTGGCCCCAGTGCTGCAATGATACCGCGAGACCCACGCTCAC
CGGCTCCAGATTTATCAGCAATAAACCAGCCAGCCGGAAGGGCCGAGCGCAGAAGTGGTCCTGCAACTTT
ATCCGCCTCCATCCAGTCTATTAATTGTTGCCGGGAAGCTAGAGTAAGTAGTTCGCCAGTTAATAGTTTG
CGCAACGTTGTTGCCATTGCTGCAGGCATCGTGGTGTCACGCTCGTCGTTTGGTATGGCTTCATTCAGCT
CCGGTTCCCAACGATCAAGGCGAGTTACATGATCCCCCATGTTGTGCAAAAAAGCGGTTAGCTCCTTCGG
TCCTCCGATCGTTGTCAGAAGTAAGTTGGCCGCAGTGTTATCACTCATGGTTATGGCAGCACTGCATAAT
TCTCTTACTGTCATGCCATCCGTAAGATGCTTTTCTGTGACTGGTGAGTACTCAACCAAGTCATTCTGAG
AATAGTGTATGCGGCGACCGAGTTGCTCTTGCCCGGCGTCAACACGGGATAATACCGCGCCACATAGCAG
AACTTTAAAAGTGCTCATCATTGGAAAACGTTCTTCGGGGCGAAAACTCTCAAGGATCTTACCGCTGTTG
AGATCCAGTTCGATGTAACCCACTCGTGCACCCAACTGATCTTCAGCATCTTTTACTTTCACCAGCGTTT
CTGGGTGAGCAAAAACAGGAAGGCAAAATGCCGCAAAAAAGGGAATAAGGGCGACACGGAAATGTTGAAT
ACTCATACTCTTCCTTTTTCAATATTATTGAAGCATTTATCAGGGTTATTGTCTCATGAGCGGATACATA
TTTGAATGTATTTAGAAAAATAAACAAATAGGGGTTCCGCGCACATTTCCCCGAAAAGTGCCACCTGACG
TCTAAGAAACCATTATTATCATGACATTAACCTATAAAAATAGGCGTATCACGAGGCCCTTTCGT
Features (pLannotate 1.2.2; 10 found; start..end, strand, type, name):
     56..2565    +  promoter       Ac5 promoter: Drosophila melanogaster actin 5C promoter
   2585..3301    +  CDS            EGFP: EGFP is a basic (constitutively fluorescent) green fluorescent protein published in 1996, derived from Aequorea victoria. It is reported to be a rapidly-maturing weak dimer with moderate acid sensitivity.
   3311..4402    +  CDS            MBP: maltose binding protein from E. coli; malE (mutated); This version of the gene does not encode a signal sequence, so MBP will remain in the cytosol.
   4441..4482    +  CDS            V5 tag: epitope tag from simian virus 5
   4582..4716    -  polyA_signal   SV40 poly(A) signal: SV40 polyadenylation signal
   4739..4823    -  CDS            large T antigen (fragment): large T antigen from SV40 (simian virus 40)
   4824..5271    +  CDS            TcR (fragment): tetracycline efflux protein; tet; confers resistance to tetracycline
   5317..5905    -  rep_origin     ori: high-copy-number ColE1/pMB1/pBR322/pUC origin of replication
   6076..6936    -  CDS            AmpR: β-lactamase; bla; confers resistance to ampicillin, carbenicillin, and related antibiotics
   6937..7041    -  promoter       AmpR promoter: bla
