[The description below was written by a language model from this plasmid's Addgene catalogue record and pLannotate feature annotations shown in this document.]
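Description:
pAc5.1B-EGFP-MBP_V is an insect-cell expression plasmid of about 7.1 kb, catalogued as an empty backbone with no gene of interest inserted. The record lists the parent backbone as unknown, although the name and feature content point to a pAc5.1-style vector. It is propagated in E. coli using a ColE1/pMB1-type origin and selected with ampicillin through the β-lactamase gene and its native bla promoter. The annotation describes the origin as a high-copy type, whereas the catalogue entry lists the plasmid as low copy. The record does not resolve this difference. No selectable marker for insect cells is annotated, so the plasmid appears suited to transient transfection or to co-transfection with a separate selection plasmid.

The expression cassette is driven by the Drosophila melanogaster actin 5C (Ac5) promoter, a strong constitutive promoter commonly used in Drosophila cell lines such as S2. Downstream lie EGFP, followed closely by E. coli maltose-binding protein lacking its signal sequence (so it stays cytosolic), and then a V5 epitope tag. This arrangement is consistent with a single EGFP-MBP-V5 fusion, though the feature table does not confirm the reading frame. An SV40 polyadenylation signal follows the cassette. The short large T antigen and tetracycline-resistance fragments nearby are non-functional remnants of vector construction.

Although labelled an empty backbone, the plasmid would express a fluorescent, epitope-tagged MBP, an inert protein of the kind often used as a negative or transfection control alongside EGFP-tagged test proteins. The record does not state this use explicitly. It also does not describe cloning sites for replacing or extending the fusion.
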