Addgene plasmid #147736: pAc5.1B-EGFP-MBP_V
Purpose: (Empty Backbone) Insect Expression vector
Depositing lab: Elisa Izaurralde. Depositing organization: Max Planck Institute for Developmental Biology.
Backbone
  Vector backbone: Unknown
  Vector type: Insect Expression
Growth in bacteria
  Bacterial resistance: Ampicillin, 100 μg/mL
  Growth temperature: 37°C
  Growth strain: DH5alpha
  Copy number: Low Copy
Gene/Insert
  Gene/Insert name: None
Terms and licenses: Academic/Nonprofit Terms; Industry Terms: Not Available to Industry
Depositor comments: Plasmids from this collection were made available to the research community and donated after the lab closed. Please note that the sequence provided by the depositing laboratory may be theoretical/predicted or based on Sanger sequencing results. There may be discrepancies between sequencing results obtained by Addgene and the depositor sequence. If an Addgene verified sequence is not available, please contact before placing your order to request that our lab fully sequence the plasmid.
How to cite: pAc5.1B-EGFP-MBP_V was a gift from Elisa Izaurralde (Addgene plasmid # 147736 ; http://n2t.net/addgene:147736 ; RRID:Addgene_147736)
